>Addgene plasmid #230344 | AiP15053 - pAAV-AiE1429m-minBG-SYFP2-P2A-3XFLAG-10aa-H2B-WPRE3-BGHpA (Alias: CN5053) | addgene full sequence | sequence record 470682 | Addgene NGS Result
AGCGGCCGCAGGAACCCCTAGTGATGGAGTTGGCCACTCCCTCTCTGCGCGCTCGCTCGCTCACTGAGGC
CGGGCGACCAAAGGTCGCCCGACGCCCGGGCTTTGCCCGGGCGGCCTCAGTGAGCGAGCGAGCGCGCAGC
TGCCTGCAGGGGCGCCTATCAGCACACAATTGCCCATTATACGCGCGTATAATGGACTATTGTGTGCTGA
TATGATGCGGTATTTTCTCCTTACGCATCTGTGCGGTATTTCACACCGCATA
[95 nt withheld, positions 263-357]
T
[46 nt withheld, positions 359-404]
C
[141 nt withheld, positions 406-546]
CCTTTGACGTTGGAGTCCACGTTCTTT
[37 nt withheld, positions 574-610]
ACTCTATCTCGGGCTATTCTTTTGATTTATAAGGGATTTTGCCGATTTCGGTCTATTGGTTAAAAAATGA
GCTGATTTAACAAAAATTTAACGCGAATTTTAACAAAATATTAACGTTTACAATTTTATGGTGCACTCTC
AGTACAATCTGCTCTGATGCCGCATAGTTAAGCCAGCCCCGACACCCGCCAACACCCGCTGACGCGCCCT
GACGGGCTTGTCTGCTCCCGGCATCCGCTTACAGACAAGCTGTGACCGTCTCCGGGAGCTGCATGTGTCA
GAGGTTTTCACCGTCATCACCGAAACGCGCGAGACGAAAGGGCCTCGTGATACGCCTATTTTTATAGGTT
AATGTCATGATAATAATGGTTTCTTAGACGTCAGGTGGCACTTTTCGGGGAAATGTGCGCGGAACCCCTA
TTTGTTTATTTTTCTAAATACATTCAAATATGTATCCGCTCATGAGACAATAACCCTGATAAATGCTTCA
ATAATATTGAAAAAGGAAGAGTATGAGTATTCAACATTTCCGTGTCGCCCTTATTCCCTTTTTTGCGGCA
TTTTGCCTTCCTGTTTTTGCTCACCCAGAAACGCTGGTGAAAGTAAAAGATGCTGAAGATCAGTTGGGTG
CACGAGTGGGTTACATCGAACTGGATCTCAACAGCGGTAAGATCCTTGAGAGTTTTCGCCCCGAAGAACG
TTTTCCAATGATGAGCACTTTTAAAGTTCTGCTATGTGGCGCGGTATTATCCCGTATTGACGCCGGGCAA
GAGCAACTCGGTCGCCGCATACACTATTCTCAGAATGACTTGGTTGAGTACTCACCAGTCACAGAAAAGC
ATCTTACGGATGGCATGACAGTAAGAGAATTATGCAGTGCTGCCATAACCATGAGTGATAACACTGCGGC
CAACTTACTTCTGACAACGATCGGAGGACCGAAGGAGCTAACCGCTTTTTTGCACAACATGGGGGATCAT
GTAACTCGCCTTGATCGTTGGGAACCGGAGCTGAATGAAGCCATACCAAACGACGAGCGTGACACCACGA
TGCCTGTAGCAATGGCAACAACGTTGCGCAAACTATTAACTGGCGAACTACTTACTCTAGCTTCCCGGCA
ACAATTAATAGACTGGATGGAGGCGGATAAAGTTGCAGGACCACTTCTGCGCTCGGCCCTTCCGGCTGGC
TGGTTTATTGCTGATAAATCTGGAGCCGGTGAGCGTGGGTCTCGCGGTATCATTGCAGCACTGGGGCCAG
ATGGTAAGCCCTCCCGTATCGTAGTTATCTACACGACGGGGAGTCAGGCAACTATGGATGAACGAAATAG
ACAGATCGCTGAGATAGGTGCCTCACTGATTAAGCATTGGTAACTGTCAGACCAAGTTTACTCATATATA
CTTTAGATTGATTTAAAACTTCATTTTTAATTTAAAAGGATCTAGGTGAAGATCCTTTTTGATAATCTCA
TGACCAAAATCCCTTAACGTGAGTTTTCGTTCCACTGAGCGTCAGACCCCGTAGAAAAGATCAAAGGATC
TTCTTGAGATCCTTTTTTTCTGCGCGTAATCTGCTGCTTGCAAACAAAAAAACCACCGCTACCAGCGGTG
GTTTGTTTGCCGGATCAAGAGCTACCAACTCTTTTTCCGAAGGTAACTGGCTTCAGCAGAGCGCAGATAC
CAAATACTGTTCTTCTAGTGTAGCCGTAGTTAGGCCACCACTTCAAGAACTCTGTAGCACCGCCTACATA
CCTCGCTCTGCTAATCCTGTTACCAGTGGCTGCTGCCAGTGGCGATAAGTCGTGTCTTACCGGGTTGGAC
TCAAGACGATAGTTACCGGATAAGGCGCAGCGGTCGGGCTGAACGGGGGGTTCGTGCACACAGCCCAGCT
TGGAGCGAACGACCTACACCGAACTGAGATACCTACAGCGTGAGCTATGAGAAAGCGCCACGCTTCCCGA
AGGGAGAAAGGCGGACAGGTATCCGGTAAGCGGCAGGGTCGGAACAGGAGAGCGCACGAGGGAGCTTCCA
GGGGGAAACGCCTGGTATCTTTATAGTCCTGTCGGGTTTCGCCACCTCTGACTTGAGCGTCGATTTTTGT
GATGCTCGTCAGGGGGGCGGAGCCTATGGAAAAACGCCAGCAACGCGGCCTTTTTACGGTTCCTGGCCTT
TTGCTGGCCTTTTGCTCATATCAGCACACAATTGCCCATTATACGCGCGTATAATGGACTATTGTGTGCT
GATAACATGTCCTGCAGGCAGCTGCGCGCTCGCTCGCTCACTGAGGCCGCCCGGGCGTCGGGCGACCTTT
GGTCGCCCGGCCTCAGTGAGCGAGCGAGCGCGCAGAGAGGGAGTGGCCAACTCCATCACTAGGGGTTCCT
GCGGCCGCACGCGTCAGCGGTTGGGTGGGAATGATTCTGCCCTGGTTGTTTCTCTATTTCCTTTGCTCCA
TCCTTCCCTCTGCATTTCAAATATGCATATTACAGATCTTCAGTCCCTTCTTTCCCTCATGTATATGAAC
TTCTGGGTGACCTCAACTTAATTTGAATATCATTGCCATACCAATGAATACTATACGATGACATTGCTCC
ACATTACACACTCTCTGCTTTTGGCCTAATGTGCCTAGGGTGCTATTTATACTGATGTACCTCTACATTC
ATTCATCTGTAGAGATGCATCTCTACAGAATACACATTGATTCTCATCTAAATTTCTACAGCCTGAATGA
AAACTCATGTTTTCCTCTCCCTTGACTTCTCTCCAAAACTCAATAACAAAATATCTTTTTGCTTATGTCT
CTTAATTTCCTCCTTTCACAAGCAGCCCTGTGACTGAATACTTTAATTTATCCACATGCCTAAACACATT
TTCTGTAATTACTCCCAGTGCTTCTCATTGCTTATTTTATTCTCTGAGTCTCTTTGAGATGAACTGTGCA
TAACAGATGATATAATTTTGTATGGAGTAAAGATAGTTATGAAATATGAAACGAAGAGTCATAAAAGTAT
CTTTGCAGCAGCAAAAAGAATATCTATATATGTACATATATTTTGAGTGTGTATAGATATATAAATATCT
ATGTGCATATACATATTCATGTTCTGAGCTCGGGCTGGGCATAAAAGTCAGGGCAGAGCCATCTATTGCT
TACATTTGCTTCTGGGATCCAGATCTTTCGAAGCTAGCGCTACCGGTCGCCACCATGGTCTCCAAGGGCG
AGGAGCTGTTCACCGGGGTGGTGCCCATCCTGGTCGAGCTGGACGGCGATGTCAACGGCCACAAGTTCAG
CGTGTCCGGCGAGGGCGAGGGCGATGCCACCTACGGCAAGCTGACCCTGAAGCTGATCTGCACCACCGGC
AAGCTGCCCGTGCCCTGGCCCACCCTCGTGACCACCCTGGGCTACGGCGTGCAGTGCTTCGCCCGCTACC
CCGACCACATGAAGCAGCACGACTTCTTCAAGTCCGCCATGCCCGAAGGCTACGTCCAGGAGCGCACCAT
CTTCTTCAAAGACGACGGCAACTACAAGACCCGCGCCGAGGTGAAGTTCGAGGGCGACACCCTGGTGAAC
CGCATCGAGCTGAAGGGCATCGACTTCAAGGAGGACGGCAACATCCTGGGGCACAAGCTGGAGTACAACT
ACAACAGCCACAACGTCTATATCACCGCCGACAAGCAGAAGAACGGCATCAAGGCCAACTTCAAGATCCG
CCACAACATCGAGGACGGCGGCGTGCAGCTCGCCGACCACTACCAGCAGAACACCCCCATCGGCGACGGC
CCCGTGCTGCTGCCCGACAACCACTACCTGAGCTACCAGTCCAAGCTGAGCAAAGACCCCAACGAGAAGC
GCGATCACATGGTCCTGCTGGAGTTCGTGACCGCCGCCGGGATCACTCTCGGCATGGACGAGCTGTACAA
GGGCTCTGGTGCTACCAACTTCTCACTGTTGAAACAGGCAGGGGATGTAGAGGAGAATCCAGGGCCTGGT
GCTAGTGGAGACTACAAAGACCATGACGGAGATTATAAAGATCATGACATCGATTACAAGGATGACGATG
ACAAGTCCGGACTCAGATCTGGAGGCTCCGGAGGCCCAGAGCCAGCGAAGTCTGCTCCCGCCCCGAAAAA
GGGCTCCAAGAAGGCGGTGACTAAGGCGCAGAAGAAAGGCGGCAAGAAGCGCAAGCGCAGCCGCAAGGAG
AGCTATTCCATCTATGTGTATAAGGTTCTGAAGCAGGTCCACCCTGACACCGGCATTTCGTCCAAGGCCA
TGGGCATCATGAACTCGTTTGTGAACGACATTTTCGAGCGCATCGCAGGTGAGGCTTCCCGCCTGGCGCA
TTACAACAAGCGCTCGACCATCACCTCCAGGGAGATCCAGACGGCCGTGCGCCTGCTGCTGCCTGGGGAG
TTGGCCAAGCACGCCGTGTCCGAGGGTACTAAGGCCATCACCAAGTACACCAGCGCTAAGTAATGAGGCG
CGCCGCGGCCGCGAATTCGATATCATAATCAACCTCTGGATTACAAAATTTGTGAAAGATTGACTGGTAT
TCTTAACTATGTTGCTCCTTTTACGCTATGTGGATACGCTGCTTTAATGCCTTTGTATCATGCTATTGCT
TCCCGTATGGCTTTCATTTTCTCCTCCTTGTATAAATCCTGGTTAGTTCTTGCCACGGCGGAACTCATCG
CCGCCTGCCTTGCCCGCTGCTGGACAGGGGCTCGGCTGTTGGGCACTGACAATTCCGTGGCTCGAGAGAT
CTTCGACTGTGCCTTCTAGTTGCCAGCCATCTGTTGTTTGCCCCTCCCCCGTGCCTTCCTTGACCCTGGA
AGGTGCCACTCCCACTGTCCTTTCCTAATAAAATGAGGAAATTGCATCGCATTGTCTGAGTAGGTGTCAT
TCTATTCTGGGGGGTGGGGTGGGGCAGGACAGCAAGGGGGAGGATTGGGAAGACAATAGCAGGCATGAGA
TCTCACGTGCGGACCG
Features (pLannotate 1.2.2; 20 found; start..end, strand, type, name):
     10..150     +  repeat_region  AAV2 ITR: inverted terminal repeat of adeno-associated virus serotype 2 inverted
    157..184     +  misc_feature   telR: telR; telomeric sequence from coliphage N15
    185..212     +  misc_feature   telL: telL; telomeric sequence from coliphage N15
    213..262     -  misc_feature   bom (fragment): basis of mobility region from pBR322
    281..736     +  rep_origin     f1 ori (sequence partly withheld): f1 bacteriophage origin of replication; arrow indicates direction of (+) strand synthesis
    737..786     -  misc_feature   bom (fragment): basis of mobility region from pBR322
    888..923     -  CDS            rop (fragment): Rop protein, which maintains plasmids at low copy number; rop
   1018..1122    +  promoter       AmpR promoter: bla
   1123..1983    +  CDS            AmpR: β-lactamase; bla; confers resistance to ampicillin, carbenicillin, and related antibiotics
   2154..2742    +  rep_origin     ori: high-copy-number ColE1/pMB1/pBR322/pUC origin of replication
   2799..2826    +  misc_feature   telR: telR; telomeric sequence from coliphage N15
   2827..2854    +  misc_feature   telL: telL; telomeric sequence from coliphage N15
   2872..2899    +  repeat_region  AAV2 ITR (fragment): inverted terminal repeat of adeno-associated virus serotype 2 inverted
   2928..2955    +  repeat_region  AAV2 ITR (fragment): inverted terminal repeat of adeno-associated virus serotype 2 inverted
   3815..4531    +  CDS            SYFP2: SYFP2 is a basic (constitutively fluorescent) yellow fluorescent protein published in 2006, derived from Aequorea victoria. It is reported to be a very rapidly-maturing monomer with moderate acid sensitivity.
   4610..4675    +  CDS            3xFLAG: three tandem FLAG® epitope tags, followed by an enterokinase cleavage site
   4706..5083    +  CDS            H2B: human histone H2B; HIST1H2BJ
   5117..5274    +  misc_feature   WPRE (fragment): woodchuck hepatitis virus posttranscriptional regulatory element
   5280..5360    +  misc_feature   WPRE (fragment): woodchuck hepatitis virus posttranscriptional regulatory element
   5377..5488    +  polyA_signal   bGH poly(A) signal: bovine growth hormone polyadenylation signal
