[The description below was written by a language model from this plasmid's Addgene catalogue record and pLannotate feature annotations shown in this document.]
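Description:
AiP15053 - pAAV-AiE1429m-minBG-SYFP2-P2A-3XFLAG-10aa-H2B-WPRE3-BGHpA (alias CN5053) is an AAV transfer plasmid built on a pAAV2 backbone, about 5.6 kb in the sequenced record. It is maintained in E. coli through a high-copy ColE1/pUC-type origin and selected with ampicillin via the β-lactamase gene. The backbone also carries an f1 phage origin, small remnants of bom and rop, and short sequences annotated as phage N15 telR/telL lying next to each ITR. The expression cassette sits between AAV2 inverted terminal repeats, which are the cis elements needed for replication and packaging of the genome into AAV particles. One ITR is annotated in full, while the other is detected only as short fragments.

The payload is an enhancer-driven reporter. According to the catalogue entry, the AiE1429m enhancer is placed upstream of the minimal beta-globin promoter (minBG). Neither element is annotated in the feature table, but an unannotated stretch upstream of the SYFP2 coding sequence is consistent with their position. The minimal promoter has little activity on its own, so expression depends on the cell-type specificity of the enhancer. The transcript encodes the yellow fluorescent protein SYFP2, a P2A self-cleaving peptide, and then human histone H2B carrying an N-terminal 3xFLAG tag joined through a 10-amino-acid linker. Expressing cells therefore produce free SYFP2 plus a separate nuclear, chromatin-bound FLAG epitope, which could support nuclear labelling or antibody-based detection. A shortened WPRE (WPRE3, annotated as two fragments) enhances transcript expression, and a bovine growth hormone polyadenylation signal ends the cassette.

The stated purpose is AAV-mediated transgene expression in specific populations of brain cells. The record does not say which populations AiE1429m targets.
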