Addgene plasmid #230344: AiP15053 - pAAV-AiE1429m-minBG-SYFP2-P2A-3XFLAG-10aa-H2B-WPRE3-BGHpA (Alias: CN5053)
Purpose: AiE1429m is an enhancer sequence, designed to drive AAV-mediated transgene expression in specific populations of brain cells
Depositing lab: Allen Institute for Brain Science & Boaz Levi. Depositing organization: Allen Institute. Publication: A suite of enhancer AAVs and transgenic mouse lines for genetic access to cortical cell types. Ben-Simon Y, Hooper M, Narayan S, Daigle TL, Dwivedi D, Way SW, Oster A, Stafford DA, Mich JK, Taormina MJ, Martinez RA, Opitz-Araya X, Roth JR, Alexander JR, Allen S, Amster A, Arbuckle J, Ayala A, Baker PM, Bakken TE, Barcelli T, Barta S, Bendrick J, Bertagnolli D, Bielstein C, Bishwakarma P, Bowlus J, Boyer G, Brouner K, Casian B, Casper T, Chakka AB, Chakrabarty R, Chance RK, Chavan S, Clark M, Colbert K, Collman F, Daniel S, Departee M, DiValentin P, Donadio N, Dotson N, Egdorf T, Fliss T, Gabitto M, Garcia J, Gary A, Gasperini M, Gloe J, Goldy J, Gore BB, Graybuck L, Greisman N, Haeseleer F, Halterman C, Haradon Z, Hastings SD, Helback O, Ho W, Hockemeyer D, Huang C, Huff S, Hunker A, Johansen N, Jones D, Juneau Z, Kalmbach B, Kannan M, Khem S, Kussick E, Kutsal R, Larsen R, Lee C, Lee AY, Leibly M, Lenz GH, Li S, Liang E, Lusk N, Madigan Z, Malloy J, Malone J, McCue R, Melchor J, Mollenkopf T, Moosman S, Morin E, Newman D, Ng L, Ngo K, Omstead V, Otto S, Oyama A, Pena N, Pham T, Phillips E, Pom CA, Potekhina L, Ransford S, Ray PL, Rette D, Reynoldson C, Rimorin C, Rocha D, Ruiz A, Sanchez REA, Sawyer L, Sedeno-Cortes A, Sevigny JP, Shapovalova N, Shepard N, Shulga L, Sigler AR, Siverts L, Soliman S, Somasundaram S, Staats B, Stewart K, Szelenyi E, Tieu M, Trader C, Tran A, van Velthoven CTJ, Walker M, Wang Y, Weed N, Wirthlin M, Wood T, Wynalda B, Yao Z, Zhou T, Ariza J, Dee N, Reding M, Ronellenfitch K, Mufti S, Sunkin SM, Smith KA, Esposito L, Waters J, Thyagarajan B, Yao S, Lein ES, Zeng H, Levi BP, Ngai J, Ting JT, Tasic B. Cell. 2025 May 16:S0092-8674(25)00513-6. doi: 10.1016/j.cell.2025.05.002. PubMed 40403729.
Backbone
  Vector backbone: pAAV2
  Vector type: AAV
Growth in bacteria
  Bacterial resistance: Ampicillin, 100 μg/mL
  Growth temperature: 37°C
  Growth strain: NEB Stable
  Copy number: High Copy
Gene/Insert
  Gene/Insert name: SYFP2-P2A-3XFLAG-10aa-H2B
  Species: Synthetic
  Promoter: minBG
  Cloning method: Gibson Cloning
Terms and licenses: Academic/Nonprofit Terms; Industry Terms: Not Available to Industry
How to cite: AiP15053 - pAAV-AiE1429m-minBG-SYFP2-P2A-3XFLAG-10aa-H2B-WPRE3-BGHpA (Alias: CN5053) was a gift from Allen Institute for Brain Science & Boaz Levi (Addgene plasmid # 230344 ; http://n2t.net/addgene:230344 ; RRID:Addgene_230344)
